Addgene plasmid #227278: qTAG-C-mStayGold-EFS-Blast-ARL13B
Purpose: Donor template for mStayGold-EFS-Blast insertion into the C-terminus of the ARL13B locus. For cilia visualization. To be co-transfected with plasmid pX330-PITCh-ARL13B (Addgene #227276)
Depositing lab: Laurence Pelletier. Depositing organization: Sinai Health System. Publication: qTAG: an adaptable plasmid scaffold for CRISPR-based endogenous tagging. Philip R, Sharma A, Matellan L, Erpf AC, Hsu WH, Tkach JM, Wyatt HDM, Pelletier L. EMBO J. 2024 Dec 12. doi: 10.1038/s44318-024-00337-5. PubMed 39668248.
Backbone
  Vector backbone: pUC19
  Backbone manufacturer: Invitrogen
  Backbone size w/o insert (bp): 2686
  Vector type: Mammalian Expression, CRISPR ; Donor Template
  Selectable markers: Blasticidin
Growth in bacteria
  Bacterial resistance: Ampicillin, 100 μg/mL
  Growth temperature: 37°C
  Growth strain: DH5alpha
  Copy number: High Copy
Gene/Insert
  Gene/Insert name: ARL13B Homology Arms flanking a mStayGold-EFS-Blast Cassette (alt name: ARL13B)
  Species: H. sapiens (human)
  Insert size (bp): 2705
  Entrez Gene: ARL13B (a.k.a. ARL2L1, JBTS8)
  Promoter: Promoterless
  Cloning method: Unknown
  Sequencing primers: 5′ CTGCAAGGCGATTAAGTTGGGTAAC; 3′ GGCTCGTATGTTGTGTGGAATTGT
Terms and licenses: Academic/Nonprofit Terms; Industry Terms: Not Available to Industry
Depositor comments: To be co-transfected with plasmid pX330-PITCh-ARL13B (Addgene #227276): https://www.addgene.org/227276/
How to cite: qTAG-C-mStayGold-EFS-Blast-ARL13B was a gift from Laurence Pelletier (Addgene plasmid # 227278 ; http://n2t.net/addgene:227278 ; RRID:Addgene_227278)
