[The description below was written by a language model from this plasmid's Addgene catalogue record and pLannotate feature annotations shown in this document.]
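Description:
qTAG-C-mStayGold-EFS-Blast-ARL13B is a CRISPR knock-in donor template built on the high-copy pUC19 backbone. It is propagated in E. coli through the ColE1/pUC origin and selected with ampicillin via the β-lactamase gene and its own promoter. Remnants of the pUC lacZα region, lac promoter/operator and CAP site flank the insert and have no role in its function in mammalian cells. The plasmid is not an expression vector in the usual sense. Its tag has no promoter and is meant to be integrated at the 3′ end of the human ARL13B coding sequence, so that the fluorescent protein is expressed as a C-terminal fusion under endogenous ARL13B regulation.

The insert consists of ARL13B homology arms around an mStayGold-EFS-Blast cassette. The feature table detects a short fragment of the ARL13B coding sequence upstream, consistent with the 5′ arm. The mStayGold coding sequence itself is not annotated, though the unannotated stretch between the ARL13B fragment and the lox71 site is where it would be expected. Downstream lie an SV40 polyadenylation signal, then the EF-1α core (EFS) promoter driving blasticidin S deaminase, which allows blasticidin enrichment of edited mammalian cells independently of ARL13B expression. The poly(A) signal, promoter and resistance gene are bracketed by lox71 and lox66 mutant sites, an arrangement that would allow Cre-mediated recombination across this segment. The record does not state an intended use for these sites. The donor is designed for co-transfection with the companion pX330-PITCh-ARL13B nuclease/guide plasmid. Because ARL13B is a cilium-specific protein, the tagged allele is used to visualise cilia.
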