Features (pLannotate 1.2.2; 18 found; start..end, strand, type, name):
     42..77      +  CDS            rop (fragment): Rop protein, which maintains plasmids at low copy number; rop
    179..278     +  misc_feature   bom (fragment): basis of mobility region from pBR322
    284..441     -  CDS            lacZα (fragment): LacZα fragment of β-galactosidase; lacZ fragment
    918..992     +  CDS            ARL13B (fragment): AR13B_HUMAN - Also known as ARL2L1. Experimental evidence at protein level: Swiss-Prot protein existence level 1. Cilium-specific protein required to control the microtubule- based, ciliary axoneme structure. May act by maintaining the association between IFT subcomplexes A and B. Binds GTP but is not able to hydrolyze it; the GTPase activity remains unclear. Required to pattern the neural tube. Involved in cerebral cortex development: required for the initial formation of a polarized radial glial scaffold, the first step in the construction of the cerebral cortex, by regulating ciliary signal
   1791..1824    +  protein_bind   lox71: Left element (LE) mutant of loxP (Araki et al., 2010). Cre-mediated recombination occurs in the 8-bp core sequence (GCATACAT). Cre recombinase
   1838..1923    +  CDS            large T antigen (fragment): large T antigen from SV40 (simian virus 40)
   1946..2067    +  polyA_signal   SV40 poly(A) signal: SV40 polyadenylation signal
   2074..2091    +  CDS            small t antigen (fragment): SV40 (simian virus 40) small t antigen
   2117..2328    +  promoter       EF-1α core promoter: core promoter for human elongation factor EF-1α
   2339..2734    +  CDS            BSD: blasticidin S deaminase; Aspergillus terreus BSD; confers resistance to blasticidin
   2741..2774    +  protein_bind   lox66: Right element (RE) mutant of loxP (Araki et al., 2010). Cre-mediated recombination occurs in the 8-bp core sequence (GCATACAT). Cre recombinase
   3392..3408    -  protein_bind   lac operator: The lac repressor binds to the lac operator to inhibit transcription in E. coli. This inhibition can be relieved by adding lactose or isopropyl-β-D-thiogalactopyranoside (IPTG). lac repressor encoded by lacI
   3416..3446    -  promoter       lac promoter: promoter for the E. coli lac operon
   3461..3482    -  protein_bind   CAP binding site: CAP binding activates transcription in the presence of cAMP. E. coli catabolite activator protein
   3495..3587    -  CDS            lacI (fragment): lac repressor; lacI; The lac repressor binds to the lac operator to inhibit transcription in E. coli. This inhibition can be relieved by adding lactose or isopropyl-β-D-thiogalactopyranoside (IPTG).
   3770..4358    -  rep_origin     ori: high-copy-number ColE1/pMB1/pBR322/pUC origin of replication
   4529..5389    -  CDS            AmpR: β-lactamase; bla; confers resistance to ampicillin, carbenicillin, and related antibiotics
   5390..5494    -  promoter       AmpR promoter: bla
>Addgene plasmid #227278 | qTAG-C-mStayGold-EFS-Blast-ARL13B | addgene full sequence | sequence record 451732 | Addgene NGS Result
CATTAACCTATAAAAATAGGCGTATCACGAGGCCCTTTCGTCTCGCGCGTTTCGGTGATGACGGTGAAAA
CCTCTGACACATGCAGCTCCCGGAGACGGTCACAGCTTGTCTGTAAGCGGATGCCGGGAGCAGACAAGCC
CGTCAGGGCGCGTCAGCGGGTGTTGGCGGGTGTCGGGGCTGGCTTAACTATGCGGCATCAGAGCAGATTG
TACTGAGAGTGCACCATATGCGGTGTGAAATACCGCACAGATGCGTAAGGAGAAAATACCGCATCAGGCG
CCATTCGCCATTCAGGCTGCGCAACTGTTGGGAAGGGCGATCGGTGCGGGCCTCTTCGCTATTACGCCAG
CTGGCGAAAGGGGGATGTGCTGCAAGGCGATTAAGTTGGGTAACGCCAGGGTTTTCCCAGTCACGACGTT
GTAAAACGACGGCCAGTGAATTCGCTTTTATTTTTAAAAGGGAAAATGCTATTATATTTGGTGCTTAGAA
AAACATTTTTTGTTGCAATGTAAAGTACAAACTTGATAGTGGCTATATTTGGGGTAAGAATCCAAATTTG
GGGGCTATTGCAGTAGTCAAAGTAAGAAGTAAGGAATGGAAATTGGATTGGAGAGTATAACATAAGGAAG
GAATATTTTAACCATTATAATAAGTAATATGTGATTAATGCATGTGTGGATTGAAGGCAAAAGGAATAGA
GTATAATTTGGCTCAACAGGATGGAATGTTGGTGCCATCTCTTAAGATTTAAAATGCACGAGAGAGAAGG
AAATCTTTTAGAGAGGCATGTCAAGATTCTGTAAGTTTATCTCTTTGGAAATGTCTAAAATGTCTAAAGT
CTAAAAAATAATGAACTGTGTCAAAAATCTTGATGTACCATAACTGTTTTGTGCATTTGGTTTTCTTTCT
TTTCTTAGATTTCTATAGGAAGCCACTGCCTCCCCTGGCTGTGCCACAGCGACCTAACAGTGATGCTCAT
GATGTGATCTCAGGAGGAAGCGGAGGATCTGGCGGTACCGGAGGTGGCGGAAGCATGGTGTCTACAGGCG
AGGAACTGTTTACCGGCGTGGTGCCCTTCAAGTTCCAGCTGAAGGGCACCATCAACGGCAAGAGCTTCAC
CGTGGAAGGCGAGGGCGAGGGCAATAGCCACGAGGGCAGCCACAAAGGCAAGTATGTGTGCACCAGCGGC
AAACTGCCAATGTCTTGGGCCGCCCTGGGAACTAGCTTCGGCTATGGCATGAAATACTATACCAAGTACC
CCAGCGGCCTGAAAAACTGGTTCCACGAGGTGATGCCTGAGGGCTTCACCTACGACAGACACATCCAGTA
CAAGGGCGACGGCAGCATCCACGCCAAGCACCAGCACTTCATGAAGAACGGCACCTACCACAACATCGTG
GAGTTCACCGGCCAGGACTTCAAGGAGAACAGCCCCGTGCTGACCGGCGACATGGACGTGAGCCTGCCCA
ACGAGGTGCAGCACATCCCCATTGATGACGGCGTGGAGTGCACAGTGACCCTGCAGTACCCTCTGCTGAG
CGACGAAAGCAAGTGCGTGGAAGCCTATCAGAACACCATCATCAAGCCCCTGCACAATCAGCCAGCCCCC
GATGTGCCATTTCACTGGATCAGAAAGCAGTACACCCAGAGCAAGGACGACACCGAGGAGAGAGACCACA
TCATCCAGAGCGAGACCCTGGAGGCCCACCTGGGAGGTGGCGGTTCCGGCAAGCCCATCCCCAACCCCCT
GCTGGGCCTGGACAGCACCGGAGGTGGCGGATCAACGCGTTACCGTTCGTATAGCATACATTATACGAAG
TTATCTGGATCCTGATAATGATCATAATCAGCCATACCACATTTGTAGAGGTTTTACTTGCTTTAAAAAA
CCTCCCACACCTCCCCCTGAACCTGAAACATAAAATGAATGCAATTGTTGTTGTTAACTTGTTTATTGCA
GCTTATAATGGTTACAAATAAAGCAATAGCATCACAAATTTCACAAATAAAGCATTTTTTTCACTGCATT
CTAGTTGTGGTTTGTCCAAACTCATCAATGTATCTTATCTAGATAGGTCTTGAAAGGAGTGGGAATTGGC
TCCGGTGCCCGTCAGTGGGCAGAGCGCACATCGCCCACAGTCCCCGAGAAGTTGGGGGGAGGGGTCGGCA
ATTGATCCGGTGCCTAGAGAAGGTGGCGCGGGGTAAACTGGGAAAGTGATGTCGTGTACTGGCTCCGCCT
TTTTCCCGAGGGTGGGGGAGAACCGTATATAAGTGCAGTAGTCGCCGTGAACGTTCTTTTTCGCAACGGG
TTTGCCGCCAGAACACAGGGCCGCCACCATGGCCAAGCCTTTGTCTCAAGAAGAATCCACCCTCATTGAA
AGAGCAACGGCTACAATCAACAGCATCCCCATCTCTGAAGACTACAGCGTCGCCAGCGCAGCTCTCTCTA
GCGACGGCCGCATCTTCACTGGTGTCAATGTATATCATTTTACTGGGGGACCTTGTGCAGAACTCGTGGT
GCTGGGCACTGCTGCTGCTGCGGCAGCTGGCAACCTGACTTGTATCGTCGCGATCGGAAATGAGAACAGG
GGCATCTTGAGCCCCTGCGGACGGTGCCGACAGGTGCTTCTCGATCTGCATCCTGGGATCAAAGCCATAG
TGAAGGACAGTGATGGACAGCCGACGGCAGTTGGGATTCGTGAATTGCTGCCCTCTGGTTATGTGTGGGA
GGGCGCTAGCATAACTTCGTATAGCATACATTATACGAACGGTAGCCTCGAGACCGGTAAGAGCAAGTGA
TAAACAAGACGTATCGAAGAGTTCTCTTAATATCAGCAAGGTGAACTGGGACATTCTTCTTTCTCAGAAG
AAGAAACATCTTGTAAATTGATGACTGGGGCAAGATAACCATAATAATTTTAGTGAGAAGATTAATACTC
AAGGACCTGACTTGATAATTACTTATTTGTGTTTTTCATGGTTAAAAAAATAAAAGAAGCACAATGACCA
GTACATGAAATCAGCATTTGGACCAAATTAGCAAGATTTACTGTTGACTCTGGTTTATACATCCCCACTC
ATGAGCATACTTCTGAAGGAAAACTTTACAAAAAGAGCCAATGGACTCAGCACTTTCTTTACTATTTGTT
CAATAGCCTATATTTCTAGATATTAAATATTTTTTGTAAGATATATGCACATAGAAGGGGGACTTCTAGG
AATTTATAACCAAAATTTTAAAACTATTTTTATATTTTTTTAAATCTTTAAAAATTTTAATTACTGTGAT
ATTGATTATACACCTTTTTTATAGATGATTTGTTTAAATTATATCTGGAAAATAGAGTTAAGCTTGGCGT
AATCATGGTCATAGCTGTTTACTGTGTGAAATTGTTATCCGCTCACAATTCCACACAACATACGAGCCGG
AAGCATAAAGTGTAAAGCCTGGGGTGCCTAATGAGTGAGCTAACTCACATTAATTGCGTTGCGCTCACTG
CCCGCTTTCCAGTCGGGAAACCTGTCGTGCCAGCTGCATTAATGAATCGGCCAACGCGCGGGGAGAGGCG
GTTTGCGTATTGGGCGCTCTTCCGCTTCCTCGCTCACTGACTCGCTGCGCTCGGTCGTTCGGCTGCGGCG
AGCGGTATCAGCTCACTCAAAGGCGGTAATACGGTTATCCACAGAATCAGGGGATAACGCAGGAAAGAAC
ATGTGAGCAAAAGGCCAGCAAAAGGCCAGGAACCGTAAAAAGGCCGCGTTGCTGGCGTTTTTCCATAGGC
TCCGCCCCCCTGACGAGCATCACAAAAATCGACGCTCAAGTCAGAGGTGGCGAAACCCGACAGGACTATA
AAGATACCAGGCGTTTCCCCCTGGAAGCTCCCTCGTGCGCTCTCCTGTTCCGACCCTGCCGCTTACCGGA
TACCTGTCCGCCTTTCTCCCTTCGGGAAGCGTGGCGCTTTCTCATAGCTCACGCTGTAGGTATCTCAGTT
CGGTGTAGGTCGTTCGCTCCAAGCTGGGCTGTGTGCACGAACCCCCCGTTCAGCCCGACCGCTGCGCCTT
ATCCGGTAACTATCGTCTTGAGTCCAACCCGGTAAGACACGACTTATCGCCACTGGCAGCAGCCACTGGT
AACAGGATTAGCAGAGCGAGGTATGTAGGCGGTGCTACAGAGTTCTTGAAGTGGTGGCCTAACTACGGCT
ACACTAGAAGAACAGTATTTGGTATCTGCGCTCTGCTGAAGCCAGTTACCTTCGGAAAAAGAGTTGGTAG
CTCTTGATCCGGCAAACAAACCACCGCTGGTAGCGGTGGTTTTTTTGTTTGCAAGCAGCAGATTACGCGC
AGAAAAAAAGGATCTCAAGAAGATCCTTTGATCTTTTCTACGGGGTCTGACGCTCAGTGGAACGAAAACT
CACGTTAAGGGATTTTGGTCATGAGATTATCAAAAAGGATCTTCACCTAGATCCTTTTAAATTAAAAATG
AAGTTTTAAATCAATCTAAAGTATATATGAGTAAACTTGGTCTGACAGTTACCAATGCTTAATCAGTGAG
GCACCTATCTCAGCGATCTGTCTATTTCGTTCATCCATAGTTGCCTGACTCCCCGTCGTGTAGATAACTA
CGATACGGGAGGGCTTACCATCTGGCCCCAGTGCTGCAATGATACCGCGAGACCCACGCTCACCGGCTCC
AGATTTATCAGCAATAAACCAGCCAGCCGGAAGGGCCGAGCGCAGAAGTGGTCCTGCAACTTTATCCGCC
TCCATCCAGTCTATTAATTGTTGCCGGGAAGCTAGAGTAAGTAGTTCGCCAGTTAATAGTTTGCGCAACG
TTGTTGCCATTGCTACAGGCATCGTGGTGTCACGCTCGTCGTTTGGTATGGCTTCATTCAGCTCCGGTTC
CCAACGATCAAGGCGAGTTACATGATCCCCCATGTTGTGCAAAAAAGCGGTTAGCTCCTTCGGTCCTCCG
ATCGTTGTCAGAAGTAAGTTGGCCGCAGTGTTATCACTCATGGTTATGGCAGCACTGCATAATTCTCTTA
CTGTCATGCCATCCGTAAGATGCTTTTCTGTGACTGGTGAGTACTCAACCAAGTCATTCTGAGAATAGTG
TATGCGGCGACCGAGTTGCTCTTGCCCGGCGTCAATACGGGATAATACCGCGCCACATAGCAGAACTTTA
AAAGTGCTCATCATTGGAAAACGTTCTTCGGGGCGAAAACTCTCAAGGATCTTACCGCTGTTGAGATCCA
GTTCGATGTAACCCACTCGTGCACCCAACTGATCTTCAGCATCTTTTACTTTCACCAGCGTTTCTGGGTG
AGCAAAAACAGGAAGGCAAAATGCCGCAAAAAAGGGAATAAGGGCGACACGGAAATGTTGAATACTCATA
CTCTTCCTTTTTCAATATTATTGAAGCATTTATCAGGGTTATTGTCTCATGAGCGGATACATATTTGAAT
GTATTTAGAAAAATAAACAAATAGGGGTTCCGCGCACATTTCCCCGAAAAGTGCCACCTGACGTCTAAGA
AACCATTATTATCATGA
